Addgene plasmid #174939: pMSR:MSMEG_0928:Dendra
Purpose: C-term fluorescent fusion
Depositing lab: Keith Derbyshire & Joseph Wade. Depositing organization: Wadsworth Center, New York State Department of Health. Publication: A Mycobacterial Systems Resource for the Research Community. Judd JA, Canestrari J, Clark R, Joseph A, Lapierre P, Lasek-Nesselquist E, Mir M, Palumbo M, Smith C, Stone M, Upadhyay A, Wirth SE, Dedrick RM, Meier CG, Russell DA, Dills A, Dove E, Kester J, Wolf ID, Zhu J, Rubin ER, Fortune S, Hatfull GF, Gray TA, Wade JT, Derbyshire KM. mBio. 2021 Mar 2;12(2). pii: mBio.02401-20. doi: 10.1128/mBio.02401-20. PubMed 33653882.
Backbone
  Vector backbone: pMSR:Dendra
  Vector type: Bacterial Expression ; Integrating Mycobacterial Expression Vector attL5. T7 expression in E. coli
Growth in bacteria
  Bacterial resistance: Apramycin, 25 μg/mL
  Growth temperature: 37°C
  Growth strain: DH5alpha
  Copy number: High Copy
Gene/Insert
  Gene/Insert name: MSMEG_0928
  Species: M. smegmatis
  Promoter: pmycTetO
  Tag / fusion protein: Gly-Ala Linker/Dendra2/1x Flag Tag (C terminal on insert)
  Cloning method: Ligation Independent Cloning
  Sequencing primers: 5′ TGATAGAGTTTGTCCTCCCTATCAG; 3′ TCCATATGCACCTTGACACG
Resource information
  A portion of this plasmid was derived from a plasmid made by: CP000480.1
Terms and licenses: Academic/Nonprofit Terms; Industry Terms: Not Available to Industry
Depositor comments: 5' cloning site: AseI (destroyed), 3' cloning site: HindIII (not destroyed)
How to cite: pMSR:MSMEG_0928:Dendra was a gift from Keith Derbyshire & Joseph Wade (Addgene plasmid # 174939 ; http://n2t.net/addgene:174939 ; RRID:Addgene_174939)
