[The description below was written by a language model from this plasmid's Addgene catalogue record and pLannotate feature annotations shown in this document.]
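Description:
pMSR:MSMEG_0928:Dendra is an integrating mycobacterial expression plasmid built on the pMSR:Dendra backbone, carrying the Mycobacterium smegmatis gene MSMEG_0928 as a C-terminal fluorescent fusion. It is one of a set of constructs from a mycobacterial systems resource. In E. coli it is maintained as a high-copy plasmid through a ColE1/pUC-type origin and selected with apramycin, conferred by the aac(3)IV acetyltransferase gene. No mycobacterial replication origin is annotated. Instead, the plasmid carries the mycobacteriophage L5 integrase gene (spanning the sequence origin) with adjacent L5 phage sequence. The integrase catalyses site-specific recombination into the L5 attachment site of the mycobacterial chromosome, giving stable single-copy insertion.

The insert is driven by the pmycTetO promoter, a mycobacterial promoter containing tet operator sites. The annotation software picked up these operators as short "TRE" fragments, so they do not indicate a mammalian Tet-responsive promoter. Operator-containing promoters of this kind allow tetracycline-regulated expression when a Tet repressor is present, but no repressor gene is annotated on this plasmid. A T7 promoter lies immediately downstream and a T7 terminator fragment follows the coding region, which also permits T7 polymerase-driven expression in E. coli. The open reading frame matches by homology to MurB of M. tuberculosis, an enzyme involved in cell wall formation, which suggests that MSMEG_0928 is the M. smegmatis counterpart. It is joined through a Gly-Ala linker to Dendra2, a green-to-red photoconvertible fluorescent protein, followed by a single FLAG epitope. The insert was introduced by ligation-independent cloning. The fusion is suited to visualising the protein's localisation in live mycobacteria, and the FLAG tag provides a handle for immunodetection or purification.
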