Features (pLannotate 1.2.2; 14 found; start..end, strand, type, name):
    372..476     -  CDS            32 (fragment): VG32_BPML5 - Protein predicted: Swiss-Prot protein existence level 4. From Mycobacterium phage L5 (Mycobacteriophage L5).
    532..636     +  CDS            Y4104_STRCO (fragment): Protein inferred from homology: Swiss-Prot protein existence level 3. From Streptomyces coelicolor (strain ATCC BAA-471 / A3(2) / M145).
    694..713     +  promoter       tight TRE promoter (fragment): Tet-responsive promoter PTight, consisting of seven tet operator sequences followed by the minimal CMV promoter
    720..737     +  promoter       tight TRE promoter (fragment): Tet-responsive promoter PTight, consisting of seven tet operator sequences followed by the minimal CMV promoter
    751..769     +  promoter       T7 promoter: promoter for bacteriophage T7 RNA polymerase
    803..1864    +  CDS            murB: MURB_MYCTU - Experimental evidence at protein level: Swiss-Prot protein existence level 1. Cell wall formation. From Mycobacterium tuberculosis (strain ATCC 25618 / H37Rv).
   1895..2581    +  CDS            Dendra2: Dendra2 is a photoconvertible green fluorescent protein published in 2006, derived from Dendronephthya sp.. It has high acid sensitivity.
   2621..2641    +  CDS            FLAG (fragment): FLAG® epitope tag, followed by an enterokinase cleavage site
   2650..2692    +  terminator     T7 terminator (fragment): transcription terminator for bacteriophage T7 RNA polymerase
   2898..3698    +  CDS            ApmR: aminoglycoside 3-N-acetyltransferase type IV ; aac(3)IV; confers resistance to apramycin (Paget and Davies, 1996)
   3765..3782    -  misc_feature   MCS (fragment): pBluescript multiple cloning site
   3823..4411    +  rep_origin     ori: high-copy-number ColE1/pMB1/pBR322/pUC origin of replication
   4579..4607    +  misc_feature   MCS (fragment): pUC18/19 multiple cloning site
   5167..310     +  CDS            33 (across the origin): VINT_BPML5 - Also known as int. Protein inferred from homology: Swiss-Prot protein existence level 3. Integrase is necessary for integration of the phage into the host genome by site-specific recombination. From Mycobacterium phage L5 (Mycobacteriophage L5).
>Addgene plasmid #174939 | pMSR:MSMEG_0928:Dendra | addgene full sequence | sequence record 345649 | Addgene NGS Result
GGACCGTACGAAGATGAACAAGGGCCCCGAGGCATTCCTGGTGACCACGACGCAGGGCAACCGGCTGTCG
AAGTCCGCGTTCACCAAGTCGCTGAAGCGTGGCTACGCCAAGATCGGTCGGCCGGAACTCCGCATCCACG
ACCTCCGCGCTGTCGGCGCTACGTTCGCCGCTCAGGCAGGTGCGACGACCAAGGAGCTGATGGCCCGTCT
CGGTCACACGACTCCTAGGATGGCGATGAAGTACCAGATGGCGTCTGAGGCCCGCGACGAGGCTATCGCT
GAGGCGATGTCCAAGCTGGCCAAGACCTCCTGAAACGCAAAAAGCCCCCCTCCCAAGGACACTGAGTCCT
AAAGAGGGGGGTTTCTTGTCAGTACGCGAAGAACCACGCCTGGCCGCGAGCGCCAGCACCGCCGCTCTGT
GCGGAGACCTGGGCACCAGCCCCGCCGCCGCCAGGAGCATTGCCGTTCCCGCCAGAAATCTAGACGGTGA
CCACAACGCGCCCGCTTTGATCGGGGACGTCGAAATATTGGATCGTCGGCACCGTCACGGCCGTGGGAGG
CGGCACGATCCGCGACGTGATGATCGGCCGCATCCCCACGGTGCTGCGCAGTGAGCTCTACGCCATCCCG
GCGTTGATCTGTGCGTTCGCACGCACAGGCCCGGTGTGAGAAGGGTCTCTGACGAGCGGGAGAACTCCCT
ATCAGTGATAGAGTTTGTCCTCCCTATCAGTGATAGATAGGCTTAAGGAGTAATACGACTCACTATAGGG
AGAAGGAGGCCATTATGGCCAGTTCGCATGTTGCCGGCGTGGAGATCGCGGAGGCGGTTCCGCTGGCCCC
GCTGACCACGCTGCGGATCGGGCCCGTGGCGCGGCGGATGCTCACATGCACCAGCACCGAACAGCTCATC
GGGGTGTTGCGCGCACTGACCGCCGACGACGAGCCGCTGCTGATCCTCGCCGGCGGGTCCAACGTGGTGC
TGGCCGACGACCTGACCGATCTCACGGTCGTGCGCATCGCCAACACCGAGATCACCGTCGACGGCGACCG
TGTGCGTGCCGAGGCCGGCGCGCTGTGGGACGACGTCGTGGTGACCTCGCTCGCGCACGGCCTGGGCGGG
CTGGAGTGCCTGTCGGGCATCCCCGGCTCGGCCGGTGCGACGCCGGTGCAGAACGTCGGCGCGTACGGCG
CCGAGGTCGCCGACACCATCACACGGGTGCGGCTGCTGGACCGTCGTACCGGTGAAGACCGTTGGGCGAC
AACCGAAGAGCTGCGCTTCGGATACCGCACGAGCGTGCTGAAACACTCCGACGCGGTCATCGTGCTCGAG
GTCGAGTTCGGTCTGGACGCCGCGGGTCGCAGCGCCCCGGTGCGGTACCGCGAACTGGCGACGGCGCTGG
GCGTGGAACCGGGGGAGCGCACCGACCCGCTGCGCGTGCGCGACGCCGTGCTGCGGCTGCGGACCGGCAA
GGGCATGGTGGTCGACCCCGATCCGGACCATCCCGACCACGACACCTGGAGCGTCGGCTCGTTCTTCACC
AACCCCGTCGTGACGCACGCCGACTTCGAGCGCGTCGAGCGCATCGCGCGCGATGCGGGCGCCGGGCCGG
TGCCCAACTATCCCGCGCCGGACGGGGTGAAACTCGCCGCGGGCTGGCTCGTGGAGCGCGCGGGCTTCGG
CAAGGGCTACCCCGGTGAGGGGGCGCGGGCACGGCTGTCCACCAAGCATGCGCTGGCGCTGACCAACCGC
GGCCAGGCCACCACGGCCGACGTGATGGCCCTGGCAGGCACGGTCCGGGCGGGCGTGCTCGACGTGTTCG
GGATCGAACTCACACCAGAACCGATTCTGCTGGGGTGCGTGCTGTCGGTACCCAAGCTTGGTGCGGCCGC
GGGCAACACGCCTGGCATCAATCTGATCAAGGAGGACATGCGTGTCAAGGTGCATATGGAGGGCAACGTG
AACGGTCACGCCTTCGTGATCGAGGGGGAGGGTAAGGGTAAGCCTTACGAAGGGACCCAGACCGCCAACC
TCACCGTCAAGGAGGGCGCCCCTCTCCCATTCTCGTACGATATCCTCACTACCGCGGTGCATTACGGGAA
CCGCGTGTTCACCAAGTACCCCGAGGATATCCCTGACTACTTCAAGCAGAGCTTCCCGGAGGGATACTCC
TGGGAGCGGACGATGACCTTCGAAGACAAGGGTATCTGTACGATCCGCAGCGACATCTCGCTGGAAGGGG
ACTGTTTCTTCCAGAACGTCCGTTTCAAGGGGACCAACTTTCCGCCGAACGGCCCGGTCATGCAGAAGAA
GACCCTCAAGTGGGAGCCGAGCACGGAGAAGCTGCACGTTCGGGACGGCCTCCTGGTCGGCAACATCAAC
ATGGCGCTGCTGCTGGAAGGCGGCGGCCACTACCTATGCGACTTCAAGACCACGTACAAAGCGAAGAAGG
TCGTCCAGCTGCCCGACGCGCACTTCGTGGACCACCGCATCGAAATCCTGGGGAACGATTCGGACTACAA
CAAGGTCAAGTTGTACGAGCACGCTGTGGCACGCTATAGCCCGCTCCCGTCGCAGGTCTGGTTCGAAGGC
GGCGGCGGGGAGAACCTGTATTTCCAGGACTACAAGGACGACGACGACAAGTGATTTAAATAACCCCTTG
GGGCCTCTAAACGGGTCTTGAGGGGTTTTTTGTTAACTAGCGTACGATCGAATTCCTGCAGCTCACGGTA
ACTGATGCCGTATTTGCAGTACCAGCGTACGGCCCACAGAATGATGTCACGCTGAAAATGCCGGCCTTTG
AATGGGTTCATGTGCAGCTCCATCAGCAAAAGGGGATGATAAGTTTATCACCACCGACTATTTGCAACAG
TGCCGTTGATCGTGCTATGATCGACTGATGTCATCAGCGGTGGAGTGCAATGTCGTGCAATACGAATGGC
GAAAAGCCGAGCTCATCGGTCAGCTTCTCAACCTTGGGGTTACCCCCGGCGGTGTGCTGCTGGTCCACAG
CTCCTTCCGTAGCGTCCGGCCCCTCGAAGATGGGCCACTTGGACTGATCGAGGCCCTGCGTGCTACGCTG
GGTCCGGGAGGGACGCTCGTCATGCCCTCGTGGTCAGGTCTGGACGACGAGCCGTTCGATCCTGCCACGT
CGCCCGTTACACCGGACCTTGGAGTTGTCTCTGACACATTCTGGCGCCTGCCAAATGTAAAGCGCAGCGC
CCATCCATTTGCCTTTGCGGCAGCGGGGCCACAGGCAGAGCAGATCATCTCTGATCCATTGCCCCTGCCA
CCTTACTCGCCTGCAAGCCCGGTCGCCCGTGTCCATGAACTCGATGGGCAGGTACTTCTCCTCGGCGTGG
GACACGATGCCAACACGACGCTGCATCTTGCCGAGTTGATGGCAAAGGTTCCCTATGGGGTGCCGAGACA
CTGCACCATTCTTCAGGATGGCAAGTTGGTACGCGTCGATTATCTCGAGAATGACCACTGCTGTGAGCGC
TTTGCCTTGGCGGACAGGTGGCTCAAGGAGAAGAGCCTTCAGAAGGAAGGTCCAGTCGGTCATGCCTTTG
CTCGGTTGATCCGCTCCCGCGACATTGTGGCGACAGCCCTGGGTCAACTGGGCCGAGATCCGTTGATCTT
CCTGCATCCGCCAGAGGCGGGATGCGAAGAATGCGATGCCGCTCGCCAGTCGATTGGCTGAGCTCATGAG
CGGAGAACGAGATGACGTTGGAGGGGCAAGGTCGCGCTGATTGCTGGGGCAACACGGGGGATCCACTAGT
TCCATGAGCGTCAGACCCCGTAGAAAAGATCAAAGGATCTTCTTGAGATCCTTTTTTTCTGCGCGTAATC
TGCTGCTTGCAAACAAAAAAACCACCGCTACCAGCGGTGGTTTGTTTGCCGGATCAAGAGCTACCAACTC
TTTTTCCGAAGGTAACTGGCTTCAGCAGAGCGCAGATACCAAATACTGTCCTTCTAGTGTAGCCGTAGTT
AGGCCACCACTTCAAGAACTCTGTAGCACCGCCTACATACCTCGCTCTGCTAATCCTGTTACCAGTGGCT
GCTGCCAGTGGCGATAAGTCGTGTCTTACCGGGTTGGACTCAAGACGATAGTTACCGGATAAGGCGCAGC
GGTCGGGCTGAACGGGGGGTTCGTGCACACAGCCCAGCTTGGAGCGAACGACCTACACCGAACTGAGATA
CCTACAGCGTGAGCTATGAGAAAGCGCCACGCTTCCCGAGGGGAGAAAGGCGGACAGGTATCCGGTAAGC
GGCAGGGTCGGAACAGGAGAGCGCACGAGGGAGCTTCCAGGGGGAAACGCCTGGTATCTTTATAGTCCTG
TCGGGTTTCGCCACCTCTGACTTGAGCGTCGATTTTTGTGATGCTCGTCAGGGGGGCGGAGCCTATGGAA
AAACGCCAGCAACGCGGCCTTTTTACGGTTCCTGGCCTTTTGCTGGCCTTTTGCTCACATGTTCTTTCCT
GCGTTATCCCCTGATTCTGTGGATAACCGTATTACCGCCTTTGAGTGAGCTGATACCGCTCGCCGCAGCC
GAACGACCGAGCGCAACGCGTGCGGCCGCGGTACCCGGGGATCCTCTAGAGTCGACCACCAAGGGCACCA
TCTCTGCTTGGGCCACCCCGTTGGCCGCAGCCAGCTCGCTGAGAGCCGTGAACGACAGGGCGAACGCCAG
CCCGCCGACGGCGAGGGTTCCGACCGCTGCAACTCCCGGTGCAACCTTGTCCCGGTCTATTCTCTTCACT
GCACCAGCTCCAATCTGGTGTGAATGCCCCTCGTCTGTTCGCGCAGGCGGGGGGCTCTATTCGTTTGTCA
GCATCGAAAGTAGCCAGATCAGGGATGCGTTGCAACCGCGTATGCCCAGGTCAGAAGAGTCGCACAAGAG
TTGCAGACCCCTGGAAAGAAAAATGGCCAGAGGGCGAAAACACCCTCTGACCAGCGGAGCGGGCGACGGG
AATCGAACCCGCGTAGCTAGTTTGGAAGAATGGGTGTCTGCCGACCACATATGGGCCGGTCAAGATAGGT
TTTTACCCCCTCTCGGCTGCATCCTCTAAGTGGAAAGAAATTGCAGGTCGTAGAAGCGCGTTGAAGCCTG
AGAGTTGCACAGGAGTTGCAACCCGGTAGCCTTGTTCACGACGAGAGGAGACCTAGTTGGCACGTCGCGG
ATGGGGATCGCTGAAGACTCAGCGCAGCGGGAGGATCCAAGCCTCATACGTCAACCCGCAGGACGGTGTG
AGGTACTACGCGCTGCAGACCTACGACAACAAGATGGACGCCGAAGCCTGGCTCGCGGGCGAGAAGCGGC
TCATCGAGATGGAGACCTGGACCCCTCCACAGGACCGGGCGAAGAAGGCAGCCGCCAGCGCCATCACGCT
GGAGGAGTACACCCGGAAGTGGCTCGTGGAGCGCGACCTCGCAGACGGCACCAGGGATCTGTACAGCGGG
CACGCGGAGCGCCGCATCTACCCGGTGCTAGGTGAAGTGGCGGTCACAGAGATGACGCCAGCTCTGGTGC
GTGCGTGGTGGGCCGGGATGGGTAGGAAGCACCCGACTGCCCGCCGGCATGCCTACAACGTCCTCCGGGC
GGTGATGAACACAGCGGTCGAGGACAAGCTGATCGCAGAGAACCCGTGCCGGATCGAGCAGAAGGCAGCC
GATGAGCGCGACGTAGAGGCGCTGACGCCTGAGGAGCTGGACATCGTCGCCGCTGAGATCTTCGAGCACT
ACCGGATCGCGGCATACATCCTGGCGTGGACGAGCCTCCGGTTCGGAGAGCTGATCGAGCTTCGCCGCAA
GGACATCGTGGACGACGGCATGACGATGAAGCTCCGGGTGCGCCGTGGCGCTTCCCGCGTGGGGAACAAG
ATCGTCGTTGGCAACGCCAAGACCGTCCGGTCGAAGCGTCCTGTGACGGTTCCGCCTCACGTCGCGGAGA
TGATCCGAGCGCACATGAA
