>Addgene plasmid #174939 | pMSR:MSMEG_0928:Dendra | depositor partial sequence | sequence record 339333 | partial
ATGGCCAGTTCGCATGTTGCCGGCGTGGAGATCGCGGAGGCGGTTCCGCTGGCCCCGCTGACCACGCTGC
GGATCGGGCCCGTGGCGCGGCGGATGCTCACATGCACCAGCACCGAACAGCTCATCGGGGTGTTGCGCGC
ACTGACCGCCGACGACGAGCCGCTGCTGATCCTCGCCGGCGGGTCCAACGTGGTGCTGGCCGACGACCTG
ACCGATCTCACGGTCGTGCGCATCGCCAACACCGAGATCACCGTCGACGGCGACCGTGTGCGTGCCGAGG
CCGGCGCGCTGTGGGACGACGTCGTGGTGACCTCGCTCGCGCACGGCCTGGGCGGGCTGGAGTGCCTGTC
GGGCATCCCCGGCTCGGCCGGTGCGACGCCGGTGCAGAACGTCGGCGCGTACGGCGCCGAGGTCGCCGAC
ACCATCACACGGGTGCGGCTGCTGGACCGTCGTACCGGTGAAGACCGTTGGGCGACAACCGAAGAGCTGC
GCTTCGGATACCGCACGAGCGTGCTGAAACACTCCGACGCGGTCATCGTGCTCGAGGTCGAGTTCGGTCT
GGACGCCGCGGGTCGCAGCGCCCCGGTGCGGTACCGCGAACTGGCGACGGCGCTGGGCGTGGAACCGGGG
GAGCGCACCGACCCGCTGCGCGTGCGCGACGCCGTGCTGCGGCTGCGGACCGGCAAGGGCATGGTGGTCG
ACCCCGATCCGGACCATCCCGACCACGACACCTGGAGCGTCGGCTCGTTCTTCACCAACCCCGTCGTGAC
GCACGCCGACTTCGAGCGCGTCGAGCGCATCGCGCGCGATGCGGGCGCCGGGCCGGTGCCCAACTATCCC
GCGCCGGACGGGGTGAAACTCGCCGCGGGCTGGCTCGTGGAGCGCGCGGGCTTCGGCAAGGGCTACCCCG
GTGAGGGGGCGCGGGCACGGCTGTCCACCAAGCATGCGCTGGCGCTGACCAACCGCGGCCAGGCCACCAC
GGCCGACGTGATGGCCCTGGCAGGCACGGTCCGGGCGGGCGTGCTCGACGTGTTCGGGATCGAACTCACA
CCAGAACCGATTCTGCTGGGGTGCGTGCTGTCGGTACCC
